Addgene plasmid #236579: pTW2155
Purpose: ISYmu1 CHLl1 gRNA5 TRV2 Architecture_B
Depositing lab: Steven Jacobsen. Depositing organization: University of California, Los Angeles (UCLA). Publication: Viral delivery of an RNA-guided genome editor for transgene-free germline editing in Arabidopsis. Weiss T, Kamalu M, Shi H, Li Z, Amerasekera J, Zhong Z, Adler BA, Song MM, Vohra K, Wirnowski G, Chitkara S, Ambrose C, Steinmetz N, Sridharan A, Sahagun D, Banfield JF, Doudna JA, Jacobsen SE. Nat Plants. 2025 Apr 22. doi: 10.1038/s41477-025-01989-9. PubMed 40263581.
Backbone
  Vector backbone: T-DNA
  Vector type: Plant Expression
Growth in bacteria
  Bacterial resistance: Kanamycin, 50 μg/mL
  Growth temperature: 37°C
  Growth strain: DH5alpha
  Copy number: Unknown
Gene/Insert
  Gene/Insert name: ISYmu1 TnpB
Terms and licenses: Academic/Nonprofit Terms; Industry Terms: Not Available to Industry
Depositor comments: Please visit https://doi.org/10.1101/2024.07.17.603964 for bioRxiv preprint.
How to cite: pTW2155 was a gift from Steven Jacobsen (Addgene plasmid # 236579 ; http://n2t.net/addgene:236579 ; RRID:Addgene_236579)
