[The description below was written by a language model from this plasmid's Addgene catalogue record and pLannotate feature annotations shown in this document.]
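Description:
pTW2155 is a 12.4 kb binary T-DNA plasmid for plant expression that carries an engineered tobacco rattle virus RNA2 (TRV2) genome loaded with the compact RNA-guided nuclease ISYmu1 TnpB and a guide RNA designated CHLl1 gRNA5. The depositor labels this layout "Architecture_B", but the record does not explain how it differs from other arrangements in the series. The backbone combines a ColE1/pBR322-type origin with the bom mobilisation region for propagation in E. coli, and the pVS1 oriV, RepA and StaA functions for replication and stable maintenance in Agrobacterium. Selection is by kanamycin through an aphA-3 aminoglycoside phosphotransferase gene.

Between the nopaline-type left and right border repeats, an enhanced CaMV 35S promoter with a duplicated enhancer drives transcription of the viral cDNA, which includes the TRV coat protein coding sequence. Downstream lies a 2xFLAG tag followed by a long unannotated stretch. This is presumably the tagged TnpB open reading frame and its guide RNA, although the feature table does not annotate either element. A tRNA-like feature follows; such sequences are often added to viral vectors to promote RNA mobility or processing, but the record does not state its role here. The cassette ends with the TRV 3' tRNA-like-structure pseudoknot, a hammerhead ribozyme that would trim the transcript to an authentic viral 3' end, and the NOS terminator. The short 9xHis and rop hits are fragments and probably incidental.

According to the associated publication title, the construct is used for viral delivery of an RNA-guided genome editor to obtain transgene-free germline edits in Arabidopsis. TRV2 vectors are normally delivered by agroinfiltration together with a TRV1 plasmid.
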