Features (pLannotate 1.2.2; 20 found; start..end, strand, type, name):
    375..1448    +  CDS            pVS1 RepA: replication protein from the Pseudomonas plasmid pVS1 (Heeb et al., 2000)
   1514..1708    +  rep_origin     pVS1 oriV: origin of replication for the Pseudomonas plasmid pVS1 (Heeb et al., 2000)
   1911..1950    +  CDS            rop (fragment): Rop protein, which maintains plasmids at low copy number; rop
   2052..2192    +  misc_feature   bom: basis of mobility region from pBR322
   2378..2966    -  rep_origin     ori: high-copy-number ColE1/pMB1/pBR322/pUC origin of replication
   3074..3143    -  ncRNA          RNA-OUT: Accession: RF00240 - RNA-OUT
   4391..5185    -  CDS            KanR: aminoglycoside phosphotransferase; aphA-3; confers resistance to kanamycin
   5610..5634    +  misc_feature   LB T-DNA repeat: left border repeat from nopaline C58 T-DNA
   5737..5757    -  misc_feature   MCS (fragment): pUC18/19 multiple cloning site
   5832..6506    +  promoter       CaMV 35S promoter (enhanced): cauliflower mosaic virus 35S promoter with a duplicated enhancer region
   7066..7677    +  CDS            CP: CAPSD_TRVPP - Experimental evidence at protein level: Swiss-Prot protein existence level 1. Capsid protein self-assembles to form rod-shaped virions about 22 nm in diameter with a central canal enclosing the viral genomic RNA. From Tobacco rattle virus (isolate PpK20) (TRV).
   8085..8132    +  CDS            2xFLAG: two tandem FLAG® epitope tags
   9550..9623    +  ncRNA          tRNA: Accession: RF00005 - tRNA
   9986..10025   +  ncRNA          TLS-PK6: Accession: RF01101 - Pseudoknot of tRNA-like structure
  10021..10076   +  ncRNA          Hammerhead 3: Accession: RF00008 - Hammerhead ribozyme (type III)
  10086..10104   +  CDS            9xHis (fragment): 9xHis affinity tag
  10139..10391   +  terminator     NOS terminator: nopaline synthase terminator and poly(A) signal
  10413..10437   +  misc_feature   RB T-DNA repeat: right border repeat from nopaline C58 T-DNA
  10777..11178   +  CDS            Y4CG_SINFN (fragment): Protein inferred from homology: Swiss-Prot protein existence level 3. From Sinorhizobium fredii (strain NBRC 101917 / NGR234).
  11738..12367   +  CDS            pVS1 StaA: stability protein from the Pseudomonas plasmid pVS1 (Heeb et al., 2000)
>Addgene plasmid #236579 | pTW2155 | addgene full sequence | sequence record 471200 | Addgene NGS Result
GTCCGAGCGCACGCAGCAGCAAGGCTGCAACGTTGGCCAGCCTGGCAGACACGCCAGCCATGAAGCGGGT
CAACTTTCAGTTGCCGGCGGAGGATCACACCAAGCTGAAGATGTACGCGGTACGCCAAGGCAAGACCATT
ACCGAGCTGCTATCTGAATACATCGCGCAGCTACCAGAGTAAATGAGCAAATGAATAAATGAGTAGATGA
ATTTTAGCGGCTAAAGGAGGCGGCATGGAAAATCAAGAACAACCAGGCACCGACGCCGTGGAATGCCCCA
TGTGTGGAGGAACGGGCGGTTGGCCAGGCGTAAGCGGCTGGGTTGCCTGCCGGCCCTGCAATGGCACTGG
AACCCCCAAGCCCGAGGAATCGGCGTGAGCGGTCGCAAACCATCCGGCCCGGTACAAATCGGCGCGGCGC
TGGGTGATGACCTGGTGGAGAAGTTGAAGGCCGCGCAGGCCGCCCAGCGGCAACGCATCGAGGCAGAAGC
ACGCCCCGGTGAATCGTGGCAAGCGGCCGCTGATCGAATCCGCAAAGAATCCCGGCAACCGCCGGCAGCC
GGTGCGCCGTCGATTAGGAAGCCGCCCAAGGGCGACGAGCAACCAGATTTTTTCGTTCCGATGCTCTATG
ACGTGGGCACCCGCGATAGTCGCAGCATCATGGACGTGGCCGTTTTCCGTCTGTCGAAGCGTGACCGACG
AGCTGGCGAGGTGATCCGCTACGAGCTTCCAGACGGGCACGTAGAGGTTTCCGCAGGGCCGGCCGGCATG
GCCAGTGTGTGGGATTACGACCTGGTACTGATGGCGGTTTCCCATCTAACCGAATCCATGAACCGATACC
GGGAAGGGAAGGGAGACAAGCCCGGCCGCGTGTTCCGTCCACACGTTGCGGACGTACTCAAGTTCTGCCG
GCGAGCCGATGGCGGAAAGCAGAAAGACGACCTGGTAGAAACCTGCATTCGGTTAAACACCACGCACGTT
GCCATGCAGCGTACGAAGAAGGCCAAGAACGGCCGCCTGGTGACGGTATCCGAGGGTGAAGCCTTGATTA
GCCGCTACAAGATCGTAAAGAGCGAAACCGGGCGGCCGGAGTACATCGAGATCGAGCTAGCTGATTGGAT
GTACCGCGAGATCACAGAAGGCAAGAACCCGGACGTGCTGACGGTTCACCCCGATTACTTTTTGATCGAT
CCCGGCATCGGCCGTTTTCTCTACCGCCTGGCACGCCGCGCCGCAGGCAAGGCAGAAGCCAGATGGTTGT
TCAAGACGATCTACGAACGCAGTGGCAGCGCCGGAGAGTTCAAGAAGTTCTGTTTCACCGTGCGCAAGCT
GATCGGGTCAAATGACCTGCCGGAGTACGATTTGAAGGAGGAGGCGGGGCAGGCTGGCCCGATCCTAGTC
ATGCGCTACCGCAACCTGATCGAGGGCGAAGCATCCGCCGGTTCCTAATGTACGGAGCAGATGCTAGGGC
AAATTGCCCTAGCAGGGGAAAAAGGTCGAAAAGGTCTCTTTCCTGTGGATAGCACGTACATTGGGAACCC
AAAGCCGTACATTGGGAACCGGAACCCGTACATTGGGAACCCAAAGCCGTACATTGGGAACCGGTCACAC
ATGTAAGTGACTGATATAAAAGAGAAAAAAGGCGATTTTTCCGCCTAAAACTCTTTAAAACTTATTAAAA
CTCTTAAAACCCGCCTGGCCTGTGCATAACTGTCTGGCCAGCGCACAGCCGAAGAGCTGCAAAAAGCGCC
TACCCTTCGGTCGCTGCGCTCCCTACGCCCCGCCGCTTCGCGTCGGCCTATCGCGGCCGCTGGCCGCTCA
AAAATGGCTGGCCTACGGCCAGGCAATCTACCAGGGCGCGGACAAGCCGCGCCGTCGCCACTCGACCGCC
GGCGCCCACATCAAGGCACCCTGCCTCGCGCGTTTCGGTGATGACGGTGAAAACCTCTGACACATGCAGC
TCCCGGAGACGGTCACAGCTTGTCTGTAAGCGGATGCCGGGAGCAGACAAGCCCGTCAGGGCGCGTCAGC
GGGTGTTGGCGGGTGTCGGGGCGCAGCCATGACCCAGTCACGTAGCGATAGCGGAGTGTATACTGGCTTA
ACTATGCGGCATCAGAGCAGATTGTACTGAGAGTGCACCATATGCGGTGTGAAATACCGCACAGATGCGT
AAGGAGAAAATACCGCATCAGGCGCTCTTCCGCTTCCTCGCTCACTGACTCGCTGCGCTCGGTCGTTCGG
CTGCGGCGAGCGGTATCAGCTCACTCAAAGGCGGTAATACGGTTATCCACAGAATCAGGGGATAACGCAG
GAAAGAACATGTGAGCAAAAGGCCAGCAAAAGGCCAGGAACCGTAAAAAGGCCGCGTTGCTGGCGTTTTT
CCATAGGCTCCGCCCCCCTGACGAGCATCACAAAAATCGACGCTCAAGTCAGAGGTGGCGAAACCCGACA
GGACTATAAAGATACCAGGCGTTTCCCCCTGGAAGCTCCCTCGTGCGCTCTCCTGTTCCGACCCTGCCGC
TTACCGGATACCTGTCCGCCTTTCTCCCTTCGGGAAGCGTGGCGCTTTCTCATAGCTCACGCTGTAGGTA
TCTCAGTTCGGTGTAGGTCGTTCGCTCCAAGCTGGGCTGTGTGCACGAACCCCCCGTTCAGCCCGACCGC
TGCGCCTTATCCGGTAACTATCGTCTTGAGTCCAACCCGGTAAGACACGACTTATCGCCACTGGCAGCAG
CCACTGGTAACAGGATTAGCAGAGCGAGGTATGTAGGCGGTGCTACAGAGTTCTTGAAGTGGTGGCCTAA
CTACGGCTACACTAGAAGGACAGTATTTGGTATCTGCGCTCTGCTGAAGCCAGTTACCTTCGGAAAAAGA
GTTGGTAGCTCTTGATCCGGCAAACAAACCACCGCTGGTAGCGGTGGTTTTTTTGTTTGCAAGCAGCAGA
TTACGCGCAGAAAAAAAGGATCTCAAGAAGATCCTTTGATCTTTTCTACGGGGTCTGACGCTCAGTGGAA
CGAAAACTCACGTTAAGGGCTGATGAATCCCCTAATGATTTTTATCAAAATCATTAAGTTAAGGTAGATA
CACATCTTGTCATATGATCAAATGGTTTCGCCAAAAATCAATAATCAGACAACAAAATGTGCGAACTCGA
TATTTTACACGACTCTCTTTACCAATTCTGCCCCGAATTACACTTAAAACGACTCAACAGCTTAACGTTG
GCTTGCCACGCCTTACTTGACTGTAAAACTCTCACTCTTACCGAACTTGGCCGTAACCTGCCAACCAAAG
CGAGAACAAAACATAACATCAAACGAATCGACCGATTGTTAGGTAATCGTCACCTCCACAAAGAGCGACT
CGCTGTATACCGTTGGCATGCTAGCTTTATCTGTTCGGGCAATACGATGCCCATTGTACTTGTTGACTGG
TCTGATATCCGTGAGCAAAAACGGCTTATGGTATTGCGAGCTTCAGTCGCACTACACGGTCGTTCTGTTA
CTCTTTATGAGAAAGCGTTCCCGCTTTCAGAGCAATGTTCAAAGAAAGCTCATGACCAATTTCTAGCCGA
CCTTGCGAGCATTCTACCGAGTAACACCACACCGCTCATTGTCAGTGATGCTGGCTTTAAAGTGCCATGG
TATAAATCCGTTGAGAAGCTGGGTTGGTACTGGTTAAGTCGAGTAAGAGGAAAAGTACAATATGCAGACC
TAGGAGCGGAAAACTGGAAACCTATCAGCAACTTACATGATATGTCATCTAGTCACTCAAAGACTTTAGG
CTATAAGAGGCTGACTAAAAGCAATCCAATCTCATGCCAAATTCTATTGTATAAATCTCGCTCTAAAGGC
CGAAAAAATCAGCGCTCGACACGGACTCATTGTCACCACCCGTCACCTAAAATCTACTCAGCGTCGGCAA
AGGAGCCATGGATTCTAGCAACTAACTTACCTGTTGAAATTCGAACACCCAAACAACTTGTTAATATCTA
TTCGAAGCGAATGCAGATTGAAGAAACCTTCCGAGACTTGAAAAGTCCTGCCTACGGACTAGGCCTACGC
CATAGCCGAACGAGCAGCTCAGAGCGTTTTGATATCATGCTGCTAATCGCCCTGATGCTTCAACTAACAT
GTTGGCTTGCGGGCGTTCATGCTCAGAAACAAGGTTGGGACAAGCACTTCCAGGCTAACACAGTCAGAAA
TCGAAACGTACTCTCAACAGTTCGCTTAGGCATGGAAGTTTTGCGGCATTCTGGCTACACAATAACAAGG
GAAGACTCACTCGTGGCTGCAACCCTGCTTACTCAAAATCTATTCACACATGGTTACGTTTTGGGGAAAT
TATGAGGGGATCTCTCAGCGTTAAGGGATTTTGGTCATGCATTCTAGGTACTAAAACAATTCATCCAGTA
AAATATAATATTTTATTTTCTCCCAATCAGGCTTGATCCCCAGTAAGTCAAAAAATAGCTCGACATACTG
TTCTTCCCCGATATCCTCCCTGATCGACCGGACGCAGAAGGCAATGTCATACCACTTGTCCGCCCTGCCG
CTTCTCCCAAGATCAATAAAGCCACTTACTTTGCCATCTTTCACAAAGATGTTGCTGTCTCCCAGGTCGC
CGTGGGAAAAGACAAGTTCCTCTTCGGGCTTTTCCGTCTTTAAAAAATCATACAGCTCGCGCGGATCTTT
AAATGGAGTGTCTTCTTCCCAGTTTTCGCAATCCACATCGGCCAGATCGTTATTCAGTAAGTAATCCAAT
TCGGCTAAGCGGCTGTCTAAGCTATTCGTATAGGGACAATCCGATATGTCGATGGAGTGAAAGAGCCTGA
TGCACTCCGCATACAGCTCGATAATCTTTTCAGGGCTTTGTTCATCTTCATACTCTTCCGAGCAAAGGAC
GCCATCGGCCTCACTCATGAGCAGATTGCTCCAGCCATCATGCCGTTCAAAGTGCAGGACCTTTGGAACA
GGCAGCTTTCCTTCCAGCCATAGCATCATGTCCTTTTCCCGTTCCACATCATAGGTGGTCCCTTTATACC
GGCTGTCCGTCATTTTTAAATATAGGTTTTCATTTTCTCCCACCAGCTTATATACCTTAGCAGGAGACAT
TCCTTCCGTATCTTTTACGCAGCGGTATTTTTCGATCAGTTTTTTCAATTCCGGTGATATTCTCATTTTA
GCCATTTATTATTTCCTTCCTCTTTTCTACAGTATTTAAAGATACCCCAAGAAGCTAATTATAACAAGAC
GAACTCCAATTCACTGTTCCTTGCATTCTAAAACCTTAAATACCAGAAAACAGCTTTTTCAAAGTTGTTT
TCAAAGTTGGCGTATAACATAGTATCGACGGAGCCGATTTTGAAACCGCGGTGATCACAGGCAGCAACGC
TCTGTCATCGTTACAATCAACATGCTACCCTCCGCGAGATCATCCGTGTTTCAAACCCGGCAGCTTAGTT
GCCGTTCTTCCGAATAGCATCGGTAACATGAGCAAAGTCTGCCGCCTTACAACGGCTCTCCCGCTGACGC
CGTCCCGGACTGATGGGCTGCCTGTATCGAGTGGTGATTTTGTGCCGAGCTGCCGGTCGGGGAGCTGTTG
GCTGGCTGGTGGCAGGATATATTGTGGTGTAAACAAATTGACGCTTAGACAACTTAATAACACATTGCGG
ACGTTTTTAATGTACTGAATTAACGCCGAATTAATTCCTAGGCCACCATGTTGGGCCCGGCGCGCCAAGC
TTGCATGCCTGCAGGTCAACATGGTGGAGCACGACACTCTCGTCTACTCCAAGAATATCAAAGATACAGT
CTCAGAAGACCAGAGGGCTATTGAGACTTTTCAACAAAGGGTAATATCGGGAAACCTCCTCGGATTCCAT
TGCCCAGCTATCTGTCACTTCATCGAAAGGACAGTAGAAAAGGAAGATGGCTTCTACAAATGCCATCATT
GCGATAAAGGAAAGGCTATCGTTCAAGATGCCTCTACCGACAGTGGTCCCAAAGATGGACCCCCACCCAC
GAGGAACATCGTGGAAAAAGAAGACGTTCCAACCACGTCTTCAAAGCAAGTGGATTGATGTGATGGTCAA
CATGGTGGAGCACGACACTCTCGTCTACTCCAAGAATATCAAAGATACAGTCTCAGAAGACCAGAGGGCT
ATTGAGACTTTTCAACAAAGGGTAATATCGGGAAACCTCCTCGGATTCCATTGCCCAGCTATCTGTCACT
TCATCGAAAGGACAGTAGAAAAGGAAGATGGCTTCTACAAATGCCATCATTGCGATAAAGGAAAGGCTAT
CGTTCAAGATGCCTCTACCGACAGTGGTCCCAAAGATGGACCCCCACCCACGAGGAACATCGTGGAAAAA
GAAGACGTTCCAACCACGTCTTCAAAGCAAGTGGATTGATGTGATATCTCCACTGACGTAAGGGATGACG
CACAATCCCACTATCCTTCGCAAGACCCTTCCTCTATATAAGGAAGTTCATTTCATTTGGAGAGGATAAA
ACATTGCACCTATGGTGTTGCCCTGGCTGGGGTATGTCAGTGATCGCAGTAGAATGTACTAATTGACAAG
TTGGAGAATACGGTAGAACGTCCTTATCCAACACAGCCTTTATCCCTCTCCCTGACGAGGTTTTTGTCAG
TGTAATATTTCTTTTTGAACTATCCAGCTTAGTACCGTACGGGAAAGTGACTGGTGTGCTTATCTTTGAA
ATGTTACTTTGGGTTTCGGTTCTTTAGGTTAGTAAGAAAGCACTTGTCTTCTCATACAAAGGAAAACCTG
AGACGTATCGCTTACGAAAGTAGCAATGAAAGAAAGGTGGTGGTTTTAATCGCTACCGCAAAAACGATGG
GGTCGTTTTAATTAACTTCTCCTACGCAAGCGTCTAAACGGACGTTGGGGTTTTGCTAGTTTCTTTAGAG
AAAACTAGCTAAGTCTTTAATGTTATCATTAGAGATGGCATAAATATAATACTTGTGTCTGCTGATAAGA
TCATTTTAATTTGGACGATTAGACTTGTTGAACTACAGGTTACTGAATCACTTGCGCTAATCAACATGGG
AGATATGTACGATGAATCATTTGACAAGTCGGGCGGTCCTGCTGACTTGATGGACGATTCTTGGGTGGAA
TCAGTTTCGTGGAAAGATCTGTTGAAGAAGTTACACAGCATAAAATTTGCACTACAGTCTGGTAGAGATG
AGATCACTGGGTTACTAGCGGCACTGAATAGACAGTGTCCTTATTCACCATATGAGCAGTTTCCAGATAA
GAAGGTGTATTTCCTTTTAGACTCACGGGCTAACAGTGCTCTTGGTGTGATTCAGAACGCTTCAGCGTTC
AAGAGACGAGCTGATGAGAAGAATGCAGTGGCGGGTGTTACAAATATTCCTGCGAATCCAAACACAACGG
TTACGACGAACCAAGGGAGTACTACTACTACCAAGGCGAACACTGGCTCGACTTTGGAAGAAGACTTGTA
CACTTATTACAAATTCGATGATGCCTCTACAGCTTTCCACAAATCTCTAACTTCGTTAGAGAACATGGAG
TTGAAGAGTTATTACCGAAGGAACTTTGAGAAAGTATTCGGGATTAAGTTTGGTGGAGCAGCTGCTAGTT
CATCTGCACCGCCTCCAGCGAGTGGAGGTCCGATACGTCCTAATCCCTAGGGATTTAAGGACGTGAACTC
TGTTGAGATCTCTGTGAAATTCAGAGGGTGGGTGATACCATATTCACTGATGCCATTAGCGACATCTAAA
TAGGGCTAATTGTGACTAATTTGAGGGAATTTCCTTTACCATTGACGTCAGTGTCGTTGGTAGCATTTGA
GTTTCGGCACACAAGGTTAAAAACGCTGTAGTAATACATGCGCAAGAACAGGCTGAGCATCTTGTTCTGG
GGTTTCACACTATCTTTAGAGAAAGTGTTAAGTTAATTAAGTTATCTTAATTAAGAGCATAATTATACTG
ATTTGTCTCTCGTTGATAGAGTCTATCATTCTGTTATTAAAAATTTGACAACTCGGTTTGCTGACCTACT
GGTCACTGTATCACTTACCCGAGTTAACGAGATGGATTACAAGGATGATGATGATAAGGATTACAAGGAT
GATGATGATAAGATGGCTCCAAAGAAGAAGAGAAAGGTTGGAATCCACGGAGTTCCAGCTGCTATGCTGC
AGCATAAAGCCTATGAATACCGTATCTATCCAGATAAGAAGCAGGAAACACTGATTGCCAAGACAATAGG
CAGTTCAAGGTATGTATACAACCATTTCCTGGAACTTTGGAACAAGGAATATGAGGAGACCGGAAAAGGT
CTGACTTATTACGCATGCTCCAAACTTCTGACAAAGCTTAAGAGGGACCCGGAAACAGTATGGCTTTGTG
AAGTGGATAAGTTCTCGCTCCAGAATTCGCTTCGTAACCTGTCGGACGCCTTCTCCCGCTTTTTCAAAGG
ACAGAACGAGCATCCCCAGTTCAAGAGCAAGAAGAGCCCGAGGCAAAGCTACACGACACAATATACGAAC
AACAACATCGCAGTTTCCGGAAATTGTCTGAAGCTGCCTAAGCTGGGCCTTGTCAAGTTTGCAGACAGTA
GGGAGATGAAAGGCCGTATACTGAATGCCACAGTACGAAGGAAATCGAGCGGGAAATTCTTCGTATCGAT
CCTATGCGAAGAGGAGATCTGTGAATTGCCAAAGACTGACTCATCTGTCGGAATTGACCTCGGAATCATT
GACTTTGCGGTTATGTCAGACGGAAGCAGGCATGACAACAATCATTTTACCAGGCAAATGGAAGAAAGGC
TTAGACGGGAGCAGCGAAAGCTTGCAAGGCGTGCACTTGCTGCGGAGAAAAGGGGCATTTCCCTTTCTGA
AGCCAGGAACTATCAGAAGCAAAGGCGGAAGGTAGCGAGACTTTATGAAAAGGTTGCAAACCAGCGAAAA
GAATATCTTAACAAACTCAGTACAGAGATAGTCAAAAACCACGATATCATCTGTATCGAGGACCTTAACG
TTAAGGGCATGATGCGCAATCATAAACTGGCAAAAAGCATCTCTGATGTATCATGGACGAGCCTTGTATC
GAAACTGCAGTACAAGGCTTCCTGGTATGGAAAAGAAGTCATCAGGATAAGCAGATGGTTTCCGTCAAGT
CAGATATGCTCAGAGTGCGGCCACAAGGACAGGAAGAAGCCTCTCCATGTAAGGGAGTGGACCTGTCCTG
TTTGTCATGCCCACCATGACCGTGACGTCAATGCAGCAAGAAATATACTGGCTGAGGGACTCAGGATAAG
AGCTCTGACTCCGGGGTCTTAGCAATACAGAAGCAAACAGGAACCGCAGGAATTGCGGGGGTAGCTTGGT
AAACAAGAGAAACCTCTGCCGGCAAAGAAATAAGCCGGTAAGTATGCTCTGTTCCCAAGAATCTCGTGAC
TTTAGTCATGAGAGTTTCAACTTCCTTTGGGTGCAAGGCCGGCATGGTCCCAGCCTCCTCGCTGGCGCCG
GCTGGGCAACATGCTTCGGCATGGCGAATGGGACCCGTAGCTCAGTTGGTTAGAGCGTTGGTCTTATGAG
CCGAAGGTCGCGGGTTCGAGCCCCGCCGGAAGCACCCGGGCATGTCCCGAAGACATTAAACTACGGTTCT
TTAAGTAGATCCGTGTCTGAAGTTTTAGGTTCAATTTAAACCTACGAGATTGACATTCTCGACTGATCTT
GATTGATCGGTAAGTCTTTTGTAATTTAATTTTCTTTTTGATTTTATTTTAAATTGTTATCTGTTTCTGT
GTATAGACTGTTTGAGATCGGCGTTTGGCCGACTCATTGTCTTACCATAGGGGAACGGACTTTGTTTGTG
TTGTTATTTTATTTGTATTTTATTAAAATTCTCAACGATCTGAAAAAGCCTCGCGGCTAAGAGATTGTTG
GGGGGTGAGTAAGTACTTTTAAAGTGATGATGGTTACAAAGGCAAAAGGGGTAAAACCCCTCGCCTACGT
AAGCGTTATTACGCCCGTCTGTACTTATATCAGTACACTGACGAGTCCCTAAAGGACGAAACGGGAGAAC
GCTAGCCACCACCACCACCACCACGTGTGAATTACAGGTGACCAGCTCGAATTTCCCCGATCGTTCAAAC
ATTTGGCAATAAAGTTTCTTAAGATTGAATCCTGTTGCCGGTCTTGCGATGATTATCATATAATTTCTGT
TGAATTACGTTAAGCATGTAATAATTAACATGTAATGCATGACGTTATTTATGAGATGGGTTTTTATGAT
TAGAGTCCCGCAATTATACATTTAATACGCGATAGAAAACAAAATATAGCGCGCAAACTAGGATAAATTA
TCGCGCGCGGTGTCATCTATGTTACTAGATCGGGAATTAAACTATCAGTGTTTGACAGGATATATTGGCG
GGTAAACCTAAGAGAAAAGAGCGTTTATTAGAATAATCGGATATTTAAAAGGGCGTGAAAAGGTTTATCC
GTTCGTCCATTTGTATGTGCATGCCAACCACAGGGTTCCCCTCGGGATCAAAGTACTTTGATCCAACCCC
TCCGCTGCTATAGTGCAGTCGGCTTCTGACGTTCAGTGCAGCCGTCTTCTGAAAACGACATGTCGCACAA
GTCCTAAGTTACGCGACAGGCTGCCGCCCTGCCCTTTTCCTGGCGTTTTCTTGTCGCGTGTTTTAGTCGC
ATAAAGTAGAATACTTGCGACTAGAACCGGAGACATTACGCCATGAACAAGAGCGCCGCCGCTGGCCTGC
TGGGCTATGCCCGCGTCAGCACCGACGACCAGGACTTGACCAACCAACGGGCCGAACTGCACGCGGCCGG
CTGCACCAAGCTGTTTTCCGAGAAGATCACCGGCACCAGGCGCGACCGCCCGGAGCTGGCCAGGATGCTT
GACCACCTACGCCCTGGCGACGTTGTGACAGTGACCAGGCTAGACCGCCTGGCCCGCAGCACCCGCGACC
TACTGGACATTGCCGAGCGCATCCAGGAGGCCGGCGCGGGCCTGCGTAGCCTGGCAGAGCCGTGGGCCGA
CACCACCACGCCGGCCGGCCGCATGGTGTTGACCGTGTTCGCCGGCATTGCCGAGTTCGAGCGTTCCCTA
ATCATCGACCGCACCCGGAGCGGGCGCGAGGCCGCCAAGGCCCGAGGCGTGAAGTTTGGCCCCCGCCCTA
CCCTCACCCCGGCACAGATCGCGCACGCCCGCGAGCTGATCGACCAGGAAGGCCGCACCGTGAAAGAGGC
GGCTGCACTGCTTGGCGTGCATCGCTCGACCCTGTACCGCGCACTTGAGCGCAGCGAGGAAGTGACGCCC
ACCGAGGCCAGGCGGCGCGGTGCCTTCCGTGAGGACGCATTGACCGAGGCCGACGCCCTGGCGGCCGCCG
AGAATGAACGCCAAGAGGAACAAGCATGAAACCGCACCAGGACGGCCAGGACGAACCGTTTTTCATTACC
GAAGAGATCGAGGCGGAGATGATCGCGGCCGGGTACGTGTTCGAGCCGCCCGCGCACGTCTCAACCGTGC
GGCTGCATGAAATCCTGGCCGGTTTGTCTGATGCCAAGCTGGCGGCCTGGCCGGCCAGCTTGGCCGCTGA
AGAAACCGAGCGCCGCCGTCTAAAAAGGTGATGTGTATTTGAGTAAAACAGCTTGCGTCATGCGGTCGCT
GCGTATATGATGCGATGAGTAAATAAACAAATACGCAAGGGGAACGCATGAAGGTTATCGCTGTACTTAA
CCAGAAAGGCGGGTCAGGCAAGACGACCATCGCAACCCATCTAGCCCGCGCCCTGCAACTCGCCGGGGCC
GATGTTCTGTTAGTCGATTCCGATCCCCAGGGCAGTGCCCGCGATTGGGCGGCCGTGCGGGAAGATCAAC
CGCTAACCGTTGTCGGCATCGACCGCCCGACGATTGACCGCGACGTGAAGGCCATCGGCCGGCGCGACTT
CGTAGTGATCGACGGAGCGCCCCAGGCGGCGGACTTGGCTGTGTCCGCGATCAAGGCAGCCGACTTCGTG
CTGATTCCGGTGCAGCCAAGCCCTTACGACATATGGGCCACCGCCGACCTGGTGGAGCTGGTTAAGCAGC
GCATTGAGGTCACGGATGGAAGGCTACAAGCGGCCTTTGTCGTGTCGCGGGCGATCAAAGGCACGCGCAT
CGGCGGTGAGGTTGCCGAGGCGCTGGCCGGGTACGAGCTGCCCATTCTTGAGTCCCGTATCACGCAGCGC
GTGAGCTACCCAGGCACTGCCGCCGCCGGCACAACCGTTCTTGAATCAGAACCCGAGGGCGACGCTGCCC
GCGAGGTCCAGGCGCTGGCCGCTGAAATTAAATCAAAACTCATTTGAGTTAATGAGGTAAAGAGAAAATG
AGCAAAAGCACAAACACGCTAAGTGCCGGCC
